Addgene plasmid #89157: pET28a-PTBP1CCtoSS
Purpose: Recombinant expression of PTBP1 C250S,C251S in E.coli
Depositing lab: Frédéric Allain. Depositing organization: ETH Zurich (Swiss Federal Institute of Technology). Publication: Structural modeling of protein-RNA complexes using crosslinking of segmentally isotope-labeled RNA and MS/MS. Dorn G, Leitner A, Boudet J, Campagne S, von Schroetter C, Moursy A, Aebersold R, Allain FH. Nat Methods. 2017 Mar 27. doi: 10.1038/nmeth.4235. PubMed 28346450.
Backbone
  Vector backbone: pET28a
  Backbone manufacturer: Novagen
  Backbone size w/o insert (bp): 5369
  Total vector size (bp): 7000
  Vector type: Bacterial Expression
Growth in bacteria
  Bacterial resistance: Kanamycin, 50 μg/mL
  Growth temperature: 37°C
  Growth strain: DH5alpha
  Copy number: Unknown
Gene/Insert
  Gene/Insert name: Polypyrimidine Tract Binding Protein 1 mutant Cys250Ser, Cys251Ser
  Species: H. sapiens (human)
  Insert size (bp): 1596
  Mutation: mutations: Cys 250 to Ser, Cys 251 to Ser
  Entrez Gene: PTBP1 (a.k.a. HNRNP-I, HNRNPI, HNRPI, PTB, PTB-1, PTB-T, PTB2, PTB3, PTB4, pPTB)
  Promoter: T7
  Tag / fusion protein: hexa His (N terminal on backbone)
  Cloning method: Restriction Enzyme; 5′ cloning site NdeI (not destroyed); 3′ cloning site BamHI (not destroyed)
  Sequencing primers: 5′ T7; 3′ T7 terminator
Terms and licenses: Academic/Nonprofit Terms; Industry Terms: Not Available to Industry
How to cite: pET28a-PTBP1CCtoSS was a gift from Frédéric Allain (Addgene plasmid # 89157 ; http://n2t.net/addgene:89157 ; RRID:Addgene_89157)
