[The description below was written by a language model from this plasmid's Addgene catalogue record and pLannotate feature annotations shown in this document.]
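Description:
pET28a-PTBP1CCtoSS is a bacterial expression plasmid built on the Novagen pET28a backbone for producing a double-cysteine mutant of human polypyrimidine tract binding protein 1 (PTBP1, also known as PTB or hnRNP I) in E. coli. It is selected with kanamycin through an aminoglycoside phosphotransferase gene and replicates from a pBR322-type ColE1 origin accompanied by the bom region and the rop gene, which normally restrains copy number; the catalogue lists copy number as unknown. An f1 origin is also present. The short tetracycline-resistance and AmpR promoter fragments in the annotation are backbone remnants rather than functional markers.

The roughly 1.6 kb PTBP1 coding sequence, carrying Cys250Ser and Cys251Ser substitutions, was cloned between the NdeI and BamHI sites, both retained. It sits downstream of a T7 promoter with an adjacent lac operator and the T7 gene 10 ribosome binding site, and is followed by the T7 terminator. The plasmid-borne lacI gene supplies repressor, so expression stays off until IPTG is added in a host that provides T7 RNA polymerase. The protein is made with a vector-encoded N-terminal hexahistidine tag followed by a thrombin cleavage site, allowing metal-affinity purification and optional tag removal. A His-tag fragment annotated downstream of the insert corresponds to the optional C-terminal tag of pET28a; the record lists only the N-terminal tag, so it is presumably not part of the product.

The stated purpose is recombinant expression of the mutant protein. The associated study concerns structural modeling of protein–RNA complexes by crosslinking and mass spectrometry, although the record does not explain why the two cysteines were replaced.
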