Features (pLannotate 1.2.2; 21 found; start..end, strand, type, name):
     10..598     +  rep_origin     ori: high-copy-number ColE1/pMB1/pBR322/pUC origin of replication
    784..923     -  misc_feature   bom: basis of mobility region from pBR322
   1025..1216    -  CDS            rop: Rop protein, which maintains plasmids at low copy number; rop
   1233..1613    +  CDS            YPB1_ECOLX: Protein predicted: Swiss-Prot protein existence level 4. From Escherichia coli.
   1685..1976    -  CDS            TcR (fragment): tetracycline efflux protein; tet; confers resistance to tetracycline
   1991..2012    -  protein_bind   CAP binding site: CAP binding activates transcription in the presence of cAMP. E. coli catabolite activator protein
   2025..3107    -  CDS            lacI: lac repressor; lacI; The lac repressor binds to the lac operator to inhibit transcription in E. coli. This inhibition can be relieved by adding lactose or isopropyl-β-D-thiogalactopyranoside (IPTG).
   3108..3185    -  promoter       lacI promoter: lacI
   3193..3472    -  CDS            TcR (fragment): tetracycline efflux protein; tet; confers resistance to tetracycline
   3494..3512    +  promoter       T7 promoter: promoter for bacteriophage T7 RNA polymerase
   3513..3537    +  protein_bind   lac operator: The lac repressor binds to the lac operator to inhibit transcription in E. coli. This inhibition can be relieved by adding lactose or isopropyl-β-D-thiogalactopyranoside (IPTG). lac repressor encoded by lacI
   3552..3574    +  RBS            RBS: efficient ribosome binding site from bacteriophage T7 gene 10 (Olins and Rangwala, 1989)
   3593..3609    +  CDS            capTEV™ (fragment): composite tag for in vivo biotinylation, TEV protease cleavage, and 6xHis tagging
   3620..3637    +  CDS            thrombin site: thrombin recognition and cleavage site
   3641..5233    +  CDS            PTBP1: PTBP1_HUMAN - Also known as PTB. Experimental evidence at protein level: Swiss-Prot protein existence level 1. Plays a role in pre-mRNA splicing and in the regulation of alternative splicing events. Activates exon skipping of its own pre- mRNA during muscle cell differentiation. Binds to the polypyrimidine tract of introns. May promote RNA looping when bound to two separate polypyrimidine tracts in the same pre-mRNA. May promote the binding of U2 snRNP to pre-mRNA. Cooperates with RAVER1 to modulate switching between mutually exclusive exons during maturation of the TPM1 pre- mRNA. Represses t
   5283..5300    +  CDS            9xHis (fragment): 9xHis affinity tag
   5310..5359    +  CDS            SET1 (fragment): solubility-enhancement tag derived from T7 phage gene 10B
   5367..5414    +  terminator     T7 terminator: transcription terminator for bacteriophage T7 RNA polymerase
   5451..5879    +  rep_origin     f1 ori (sequence partly withheld): f1 bacteriophage origin of replication; arrow indicates direction of (+) strand synthesis
   5932..5989    +  promoter       AmpR promoter (fragment): bla
   5998..6813    -  CDS            KanR: aminoglycoside phosphotransferase; aph(3')-Ia; confers resistance to kanamycin in bacteria or G418 (Geneticin®) in eukaryotes
>Addgene plasmid #89157 | pET28a-PTBP1CCtoSS | addgene full sequence | sequence record 176057 | Addgene NGS Result
AGGATCTTCTTGAGATCCTTTTTTTCTGCGCGTAATCTGCTGCTTGCAAACAAAAAAACCACCGCTACCA
GCGGTGGTTTGTTTGCCGGATCAAGAGCTACCAACTCTTTTTCCGAAGGTAACTGGCTTCAGCAGAGCGC
AGATACCAAATACTGTCCTTCTAGTGTAGCCGTAGTTAGGCCACCACTTCAAGAACTCTGTAGCACCGCC
TACATACCTCGCTCTGCTAATCCTGTTACCAGTGGCTGCTGCCAGTGGCGATAAGTCGTGTCTTACCGGG
TTGGACTCAAGACGATAGTTACCGGATAAGGCGCAGCGGTCGGGCTGAACGGGGGGTTCGTGCACACAGC
CCAGCTTGGAGCGAACGACCTACACCGAACTGAGATACCTACAGCGTGAGCTATGAGAAAGCGCCACGCT
TCCCGAAGGGAGAAAGGCGGACAGGTATCCGGTAAGCGGCAGGGTCGGAACAGGAGAGCGCACGAGGGAG
CTTCCAGGGGGAAACGCCTGGTATCTTTATAGTCCTGTCGGGTTTCGCCACCTCTGACTTGAGCGTCGAT
TTTTGTGATGCTCGTCAGGGGGGCGGAGCCTATGGAAAAACGCCAGCAACGCGGCCTTTTTACGGTTCCT
GGCCTTTTGCTGGCCTTTTGCTCACATGTTCTTTCCTGCGTTATCCCCTGATTCTGTGGATAACCGTATT
ACCGCCTTTGAGTGAGCTGATACCGCTCGCCGCAGCCGAACGACCGAGCGCAGCGAGTCAGTGAGCGAGG
AAGCGGAAGAGCGCCTGATGCGGTATTTTCTCCTTACGCATCTGTGCGGTATTTCACACCGCAATGGTGC
ACTCTCAGTACAATCTGCTCTGATGCCGCATAGTTAAGCCAGTATACACTCCGCTATCGCTACGTGACTG
GGTCATGGCTGCGCCCCGACACCCGCCAACACCCGCTGACGCGCCCTGACGGGCTTGTCTGCTCCCGGCA
TCCGCTTACAGACAAGCTGTGACCGTCTCCGGGAGCTGCATGTGTCAGAGGTTTTCACCGTCATCACCGA
AACGCGCGAGGCAGCTGCGGTAAAGCTCATCAGCGTGGTCGTGAAGCGATTCACAGATGTCTGCCTGTTC
ATCCGCGTCCAGCTCGTTGAGTTTCTCCAGAAGCGTTAATGTCTGGCTTCTGATAAAGCGGGCCATGTTA
AGGGCGGTTTTTTCCTGTTTGGTCACTGATGCCTCCGTGTAAGGGGGATTTCTGTTCATGGGGGTAATGA
TACCGATGAAACGAGAGAGGATGCTCACGATACGGGTTACTGATGATGAACATGCCCGGTTACTGGAACG
TTGTGAGGGTAAACAACTGGCGGTATGGATGCGGCGGGACCAGAGAAAAATCACTCAGGGTCAATGCCAG
CGCTTCGTTAATACAGATGTAGGTGTTCCACAGGGTAGCCAGCAGCATCCTGCGATGCAGATCCGGAACA
TAATGGTGCAGGGCGCTGACTTCCGCGTTTCCAGACTTTACGAAACACGGAAACCGAAGACCATTCATGT
TGTTGCTCAGGTCGCAGACGTTTTGCAGCAGCAGTCGCTTCACGTTCGCTCGCGTATCGGTGATTCATTC
TGCTAACCAGTAAGGCAACCCCGCCAGCCTAGCCGGGTCCTCAACGACAGGAGCACGATCATGCGCACCC
GTGGGGCCGCCATGCCGGCGATAATGGCCTGCTTCTCGCCGAAACGTTTGGTGGCGGGACCAGTGACGAA
GGCTTGAGCGAGGGCGTGCAAGATTCCGAATACCGCAAGCGACAGGCCGATCATCGTCGCGCTCCAGCGA
AAGCGGTCCTCGCCGAAAATGACCCAGAGCGCTGCCGGCACCTGTCCTACGAGTTGCATGATAAAGAAGA
CAGTCATAAGTGCGGCGACGATAGTCATGCCCCGCGCCCACCGGAAGGAGCTGACTGGGTTGAAGGCTCT
CAAGGGCATCGGTCGAGATCCCGGTGCCTAATGAGTGAGCTAACTTACATTAATTGCGTTGCGCTCACTG
CCCGCTTTCCAGTCGGGAAACCTGTCGTGCCAGCTGCATTAATGAATCGGCCAACGCGCGGGGAGAGGCG
GTTTGCGTATTGGGCGCCAGGGTGGTTTTTCTTTTCACCAGTGAGACGGGCAACAGCTGATTGCCCTTCA
CCGCCTGGCCCTGAGAGAGTTGCAGCAAGCGGTCCACGCTGGTTTGCCCCAGCAGGCGAAAATCCTGTTT
GATGGTGGTTAACGGCGGGATATAACATGAGCTGTCTTCGGTATCGTCGTATCCCACTACCGAGATATCC
GCACCAACGCGCAGCCCGGACTCGGTAATGGCGCGCATTGCGCCCAGCGCCATCTGATCGTTGGCAACCA
GCATCGCAGTGGGAACGATGCCCTCATTCAGCATTTGCATGGTTTGTTGAAAACCGGACATGGCACTCCA
GTCGCCTTCCCGTTCCGCTATCGGCTGAATTTGATTGCGAGTGAGATATTTATGCCAGCCAGCCAGACGC
AGACGCGCCGAGACAGAACTTAATGGGCCCGCTAACAGCGCGATTTGCTGGTGACCCAATGCGACCAGAT
GCTCCACGCCCAGTCGCGTACCGTCTTCATGGGAGAAAATAATACTGTTGATGGGTGTCTGGTCAGAGAC
ATCAAGAAATAACGCCGGAACATTAGTGCAGGCAGCTTCCACAGCAATGGCATCCTGGTCATCCAGCGGA
TAGTTAATGATCAGCCCACTGACGCGTTGCGCGAGAAGATTGTGCACCGCCGCTTTACAGGCTTCGACGC
CGCTTCGTTCTACCATCGACACCACCACGCTGGCACCCAGTTGATCGGCGCGAGATTTAATCGCCGCGAC
AATTTGCGACGGCGCGTGCAGGGCCAGACTGGAGGTGGCAACGCCAATCAGCAACGACTGTTTGCCCGCC
AGTTGTTGTGCCACGCGGTTGGGAATGTAATTCAGCTCCGCCATCGCCGCTTCCACTTTTTCCCGCGTTT
TCGCAGAAACGTGGCTGGCCTGGTTCACCACGCGGGAAACGGTCTGATAAGAGACACCGGCATACTCTGC
GACATCGTATAACGTTACTGGTTTCACATTCACCACCCTGAATTGACTCTCTTCCGGGCGCTATCATGCC
ATACCGCGAAAGGTTTTGCGCCATTCGATGGTGTCCGGGATCTCGACGCTCTCCCTTATGCGACTCCTGC
ATTAGGAAGCAGCCCAGTAGTAGGTTGAGGCCGTTGAGCACCGCCGCCGCAAGGAATGGTGCATGCAAGG
AGATGGCGCCCAACAGTCCCCCGGCCACGGGGCCTGCCACCATACCCACGCCGAAACAAGCGCTCATGAG
CCCGAAGTGGCGAGCCCGATCTTCCCCATCGGTGATGTCGGCGATATAGGCGCCAGCAACCGCACCTGTG
GCGCCGGTGATGCCGGCCACGATGCGTCCGGCGTAGAGGATCGAGATCTCGATCCCGCGAAATTAATACG
ACTCACTATAGGGGAATTGTGAGCGGATAACAATTCCCCTCTAGAAATAATTTTGTTTAACTTTAAGAAG
GAGATATACCATGGGCAGCAGCCATCATCATCATCATCACAGCAGCGGCCTGGTGCCGCGCGGCAGCCAT
ATGGACGGCATTGTCCCAGATATAGCCGTTGGTACAAAGCGGGGATCTGACGAGCTTTTCTCTACTTGTG
TCACTAACGGACCGTTTATCATGAGCAGCAACTCGGCTTCTGCAGCAAACGGAAATGACAGCAAGAAGTT
CAAAGGTGACAGCCGAAGTGCAGGCGTCCCCTCTAGAGTGATCCACATCCGGAAGCTCCCCATCGACGTC
ACGGAGGGGGAAGTCATCTCCCTGGGGCTGCCCTTTGGGAAGGTCACCAACCTCCTGATGCTGAAGGGGA
AAAACCAGGCCTTCATCGAGATGAACACGGAGGAGGCTGCCAACACCATGGTGAACTACTACACCTCGGT
GACCCCTGTGCTGCGCGGCCAGCCCATCTACATCCAGTTCTCTAACCACAAGGAGCTGAAGACCGACAGC
TCTCCCAACCAGGCGCGGGCCCAGGCGGCCCTGCAGGCGGTGAACTCGGTCCAGTCGGGGAACCTGGCCT
TGGCTGCCTCGGCGGCGGCCGTGGACGCAGGGATGGCGATGGCCGGGCAGAGCCCTGTGCTCAGGATCAT
CGTGGAGAACCTCTTCTACCCTGTGACCCTGGATGTGCTGCACCAGATTTTCTCCAAGTTCGGCACAGTG
TTGAAGATCATCACCTTCACCAAGAACAACCAGTTCCAGGCCCTGCTGCAGTATGCGGACCCCGTGAGCG
CCCAGCACGCCAAGCTGTCGCTGGACGGGCAGAACATCTACAACGCCTCCTCCACGCTGCGCATCGACTT
TTCCAAGCTCACCAGCCTCAACGTCAAGTACAACAATGACAAGAGCCGTGACTACACACGCCCAGACCTG
CCTTCCGGGGACAGCCAGCCCTCGCTGGACCAGACCATGGCCGCGGCCTTCGGCCTTTCCGTTCCGAACG
TCCACGGCGCCCTGGCCCCCCTGGCCATCCCCTCGGCGGCGGCGGCAGCTGCGGCGGCAGGTCGGATCGC
CATCCCGGGCCTGGCGGGGGCAGGAAATTCTGTATTGCTGGTCAGCAACCTCAACCCAGAGAGAGTCACA
CCCCAAAGCCTCTTTATTCTTTTCGGCGTCTACGGTGACGTGCAGCGCGTGAAGATCCTGTTCAATAAGA
AGGAGAACGCCCTAGTGCAGATGGCGGACGGCAACCAGGCCCAGCTGGCCATGAGCCACCTGAACGGGCA
CAAGCTGCACGGGAAGCCGATCCGCATCACGCTCTCGAAGCACCAGAACGTGCAGCTGCCCCGCGAGGGC
CAGGAGGACCAGGGCCTGACCAAGGACTACGGCAACTCACCCCTGCACCGCTTCAAGAAGCCGGGCTCCA
AGAACTTCCAGAACATATTCCCGCCCTCGGCCACTCTGCACCTCTCCAACATCCCGCCCTCAGTCTCCGA
GGAGGATCTCAAGGTCCTGTTTTCCAGCAATGGGGGCGTCGTCAAAGGATTCAAGTTCTTCCAGAAGGAC
CGCAAGATGGCACTGATCCAGATGGGCTCCGTGGAGGAGGCGGTCCAGGCCCTCATTGACCTGCACAACC
ACGACCTCGGGGAGAACCACCACCTGCGGGTCTCCTTCTCCAAGTCCACCATCTAGGGATCCGAATTCGA
GCTCCGTCGACAAGCTTGCGGCCGCACTCGAGCACCACCACCACCACCACTGAGATCCGGCTGCTAACAA
AGCCCGAAAGGAAGCTGAGTTGGCTGCTGCCACCGCTGAGCAATAACTAGCATAACCCCTTGGGGCCTCT
AAACGGGTCTTGAGGGGTTTTTTGCTGAAAGGAGGAACTATATCCGGATTGGCGAATGGG
[124 nt withheld, positions 5451-5574]
C
[91 nt withheld, positions 5576-5666]
A
[49 nt withheld, positions 5668-5716]
CCTTTGACGTTGGAGTCCACGTTCTTT
[37 nt withheld, positions 5744-5780]
ACCCTATCTCGGTCTATTCTTTTGATTTATAAGGGATTTTGCCGATTTCGGCCTATTGGTTAAAAAATGA
GCTGATTTAACAAAAATTTAACGCGAATTTTAACAAAATATTAACGCTTACAATTTAGGTGGCACTTTTC
GGGGAAATGTGCGCGGAACCCCTATTTGTTTATTTTTCTAAATACATTCAAATATGTATCCGCTCATGAA
TTAATTCTTAGAAAAACTCATCGAGCATCAAATGAAACTGCAATTTATTCATATCAGGATTATCAATACC
ATATTTTTGAAAAAGCCGTTTCTGTAATGAAGGAGAAAACTCACCGAGGCAGTTCCATAGGATGGCAAGA
TCCTGGTATCGGTCTGCGATTCCGACTCGTCCAACATCAATACAACCTATTAATTTCCCCTCGTCAAAAA
TAAGGTTATCAAGTGAGAAATCACCATGAGTGACGACTGAATCCGGTGAGAATGGCAAAAGTTTATGCAT
TTCTTTCCAGACTTGTTCAACAGGCCAGCCATTACGCTCGTCATCAAAATCACTCGCATCAACCAAACCG
TTATTCATTCGTGATTGCGCCTGAGCGAGACGAAATACGCGATCGCTGTTAAAAGGACAATTACAAACAG
GAATCGAATGCAACCGGCGCAGGAACACTGCCAGCGCATCAACAATATTTTCACCTGAATCAGGATATTC
TTCTAATACCTGGAATGCTGTTTTCCCGGGGATCGCAGTGGTGAGTAACCATGCATCATCAGGAGTACGG
ATAAAATGCTTGATGGTCGGAAGAGGCATAAATTCCGTCAGCCAGTTTAGTCTGACCATCTCATCTGTAA
CATCATTGGCAACGCTACCTTTGCCATGTTTCAGAAACAACTCTGGCGCATCGGGCTTCCCATACAATCG
ATAGATTGTCGCACCTGATTGCCCGACATTATCGCGAGCCCATTTATACCCATATAAATCAGCATCCATG
TTGGAATTTAATCGCGGCCTAGAGCAAGACGTTTCCCGTTGAATATGGCTCATAACACCCCTTGTATTAC
TGTTTATGTAAGCAGACAGTTTTATTGTTCATGACCAAAATCCCTTAACGTGAGTTTTCGTTCCACTGAG
CGTCAGACCCCGTAGAAAAGATCAA
