>Addgene plasmid #89157 | pET28a-PTBP1CCtoSS | depositor partial sequence | sequence record 176058 | covers the coding region for PTBP1 C250S C251S
CTTTAAGAAGGAGATATACCATGGGCAGCAGCCATCATCATCATCATCACAGCAGCGGCCTGGTGCCGCG
CGGCAGCCATATGGACGGCATTGTCCCAGATATAGCCGTTGGTACAAAGCGGGGATCTGACGAGCTTTTC
TCTACTTGTGTCACTAACGGACCGTTTATCATGAGCAGCAACTCGGCTTCTGCAGCAAACGGAAATGACA
GCAAGAAGTTCAAAGGTGACAGCCGAAGTGCAGGCGTCCCCTCTAGAGTGATCCACATCCGGAAGCTCCC
CATCGACGTCACGGAGGGGGAAGTCATCTCCCTGGGGCTGCCCTTTGGGAAGGTCACCAACCTCCTGATG
CTGAAGGGGAAAAACCAGGCCTTCATCGAGATGAACACGGAGGAGGCTGCCAACACCATGGTGAACTACT
ACACCTCGGTGACCCCTGTGCTGCGCGGCCAGCCCATCTACATCCAGTTCTCTAACCACAAGGAGCTGAA
GACCGACAGCTCTCCCAACCAGGCGCGGGCCCAGGCGGCCCTGCAGGCGGTGAACTCGGTCCAGTCGGGG
AACCTGGCCTTGGCTGCCTCGGCGGCGGCCGTGGACGCAGGGATGGCGATGGCCGGGCAGAGCCCTGTGC
TCAGGATCATCGTGGAGAACCTCTTCTACCCTGTGACCCTGGATGTGCTGCACCAGATTTTCTCCAAGTT
CGGCACAGTGTTGAAGATCATCACCTTCACCAAGAACAACCAGTTCCAGGCCCTGCTGCAGTATGCGGAC
CCCGTGAGCGCCCAGCACGCCAAGCTGTCGCTGGACGGGCAGAACATCTACAACGCCTCCTCCACGCTGC
GCATCGACTTTTCCAAGCTCACCAGCCTCAACGTCAAGTACAACAATGACAAGAGCCGTGACTACACACG
CCCAGACCTGCCTTCCGGGGACAGCCAGCCCTCGCTGGACCAGACCATGGCCGCGGCCTTCGGCCTTTCC
GTTCCGAACGTCCACGGCGCCCTGGCCCCCCTGGCCATCCCCTCGGCGGCGGCGGCAGCTGCGGCGGCAG
GTCGGATCGCCATCCCGGGCCTGGCGGGGGCAGGAAATTCTGTATTGCTGGTCAGCAACCTCAACCCAGA
GAGAGTCACACCCCAAAGCCTCTTTATTCTTTTCGGCGTCTACGGTGACGTGCAGCGCGTGAAGATCCTG
TTCAATAAGAAGGAGAACGCCCTAGTGCAGATGGCGGACGGCAACCAGGCCCAGCTGGCCATGAGCCACC
TGAACGGGCACAAGCTGCACGGGAAGCCGATCCGCATCACGCTCTCGAAGCACCAGAACGTGCAGCTGCC
CCGCGAGGGCCAGGAGGACCAGGGCCTGACCAAGGACTACGGCAACTCACCCCTGCACCGCTTCAAGAAG
CCGGGCTCCAAGAACTTCCAGAACATATTCCCGCCCTCGGCCACTCTGCACCTCTCCAACATCCCGCCCT
CAGTCTCCGAGGAGGATCTCAAGGTCCTGTTTTCCAGCAATGGGGGCGTCGTCAAAGGATTCAAGTTCTT
CCAGAAGGACCGCAAGATGGCACTGATCCAGATGGGCTCCGTGGAGGAGGCGGTCCAGGCCCTCATTGAC
CTGCACAACCACGACCTCGGGGAGAACCACCACCTGCGGGTCTCCTTCTCCAAGTCCACCATCTAGGGAT
CCGAATTCGAGCTCCGTCGACAAGCTTGCGGCCGCACTCGAGCACCACCACCACCACCACTGAGATCCGG
CTGCTAA
